Addgene plasmid #110532: pRS315Nab3
Purpose: Expresses yeast NAB3 using the endogenous promoter
Depositing lab: Daniel Reines. Depositing organization: Emory University. Publication: A genetic screen for terminator function in yeast identifies a role for a new functional domain in termination factor Nab3. Loya TJ, O'Rourke TW, Reines D. Nucleic Acids Res. 2012 Aug;40(15):7476-91. doi: 10.1093/nar/gks377. Epub 2012 May 7. PubMed 22564898.
Backbone
  Vector backbone: pRS315
  Vector type: Yeast Expression
Growth in bacteria
  Bacterial resistance: Ampicillin, 100 μg/mL
  Growth temperature: 30°C
  Growth strain: DH5alpha
  Copy number: Low Copy
Gene/Insert
  Gene/Insert name: NAB3
  Species: S. cerevisiae (budding yeast)
  Insert size (bp): 2932
  Entrez Gene: NAB3 (a.k.a. YPL190C, HMD1)
  Cloning method: Restriction Enzyme; 5′ cloning site BamHI (unknown if destroyed); 3′ cloning site XhoI (unknown if destroyed)
  Sequencing primers: 5′ unknown
Terms and licenses: Academic/Nonprofit Terms; Industry Terms: Not Available to Industry
How to cite: pRS315Nab3 was a gift from Daniel Reines (Addgene plasmid # 110532 ; http://n2t.net/addgene:110532 ; RRID:Addgene_110532)
