[The description below was written by a language model from this plasmid's Addgene catalogue record and pLannotate feature annotations shown in this document.]
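Description:
pRS315Nab3 is a yeast expression plasmid built on pRS315, a centromeric E. coli–yeast shuttle vector. In Saccharomyces cerevisiae it is maintained through a CEN6/ARS element, which keeps it at roughly one or a few stably segregating copies per cell, and it is selected by the LEU2 marker (3-isopropylmalate dehydrogenase under its own promoter), which complements leucine auxotrophy. In bacteria it replicates from a ColE1/pUC-type origin and is selected with ampicillin via the β-lactamase gene. The catalogue entry lists it as low copy. The backbone also carries an f1 phage origin for single-stranded DNA production. Small annotated fragments of rop, bom, lacI, NFS1 and another yeast ORF are remnants of the backbone and of the genomic DNA flanking LEU2 rather than functional parts.

The payload is a genomic fragment of about 2.9 kb containing S. cerevisiae NAB3 (YPL190C, also called HMD1), cloned between BamHI and XhoI in the pBluescript-derived polylinker. This interrupts the lacZα region and leaves the insert flanked by T7 and T3 promoters. The NAB3 coding sequence occupies most of the insert, with a few hundred base pairs of sequence on either side. That layout is consistent with the stated purpose of expressing the gene from its endogenous promoter, although the promoter and terminator are not separately annotated. No epitope tag or reporter is recorded. Nab3 is an RNA-binding protein, and the associated study examined it as a transcription termination factor. The plasmid therefore suits near-native NAB3 expression in leu2 strains, for example for complementation tests or as a wild-type reference for mutant alleles.
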