Features (pLannotate 1.2.2; 22 found; start..end, strand, type, name):
    153..171     +  promoter       T7 promoter: promoter for bacteriophage T7 RNA polymerase
    180..221     +  misc_feature   MCS (fragment): pBluescript multiple cloning site
    447..2852    +  CDS            NAB3: NAB3_YEAST - Also known as HMD1. Experimental evidence at protein level: Swiss-Prot protein existence level 1. May be required for packaging pre-mRNAs into ribonucleoprotein structures amenable to efficient nuclear RNA processing. Binds to poly(A)+ RNA. Appears to act in the maintenance of CLN3 mRNA levels. From Saccharomyces cerevisiae (strain ATCC 204508 / S288c) (Baker's yeast).
   3152..3172    +  misc_feature   MCS (fragment): pBluescript multiple cloning site
   3184..3202    -  promoter       T3 promoter: promoter for bacteriophage T3 RNA polymerase
   3247..3263    -  protein_bind   lac operator: The lac repressor binds to the lac operator to inhibit transcription in E. coli. This inhibition can be relieved by adding lactose or isopropyl-β-D-thiogalactopyranoside (IPTG). lac repressor encoded by lacI
   3271..3301    -  promoter       lac promoter: promoter for the E. coli lac operon
   3316..3337    -  protein_bind   CAP binding site: CAP binding activates transcription in the presence of cAMP. E. coli catabolite activator protein
   3350..3442    -  CDS            lacI (fragment): lac repressor; lacI; The lac repressor binds to the lac operator to inhibit transcription in E. coli. This inhibition can be relieved by adding lactose or isopropyl-β-D-thiogalactopyranoside (IPTG).
   3625..4213    -  rep_origin     ori: high-copy-number ColE1/pMB1/pBR322/pUC origin of replication
   4384..5244    -  CDS            AmpR: β-lactamase; bla; confers resistance to ampicillin, carbenicillin, and related antibiotics
   5245..5349    -  promoter       AmpR promoter: bla
   5386..5889    +  misc_feature   CEN/ARS: S. cerevisiae CEN6 centromere fused to an autonomously replicating sequence
   5958..5993    +  CDS            rop (fragment): Rop protein, which maintains plasmids at low copy number; rop
   6095..6145    +  misc_feature   bom (fragment): basis of mobility region from pBR322
   6144..6260    +  CDS            NFS1 (fragment): NFS1_YEAST - Also known as SPL1 From Saccharomyces cerevisiae (strain ATCC 204508 / S288c) (Baker's yeast).
   6622..7716    -  CDS            LEU2: 3-isopropylmalate dehydrogenase, required for leucine biosynthesis; S. cerevisiae LEU2; yeast auxotrophic marker
   7717..8124    -  promoter       LEU2 promoter: S. cerevisiae LEU2
   8264..8341    -  CDS            YO192_YEAST (fragment): Experimental evidence at protein level: Swiss-Prot protein existence level 1. From Saccharomyces cerevisiae (strain ATCC 204508 / S288c) (Baker's yeast).
   8372..8424    +  misc_feature   bom (fragment): basis of mobility region from pBR322
   8452..8880    -  rep_origin     f1 ori (sequence partly withheld): f1 bacteriophage origin of replication; arrow indicates direction of (+) strand synthesis
   8884..150     -  CDS            lacZα (fragment) (across the origin): LacZα fragment of β-galactosidase; lacZ fragment
>Addgene plasmid #110532 | pRS315Nab3 | addgene full sequence | sequence record 211512 | Addgene NGS Result
TCAGGCTGCGCAACTGTTGGGAAGGGCGATCGGTGCGGGCCTCTTCGCTATTACGCCAGCTGGCGAAAGG
GGGATGTGCTGCAAGGCGATTAAGTTGGGTAACGCCAGGGTTTTCCCAGTCACGACGTTGTAAAACGACG
GCCAGTGAATTGTAATACGACTCACTATAGGGCGAATTGGAGCTCCACCGCGGTGGCGGCCGCTCTAGAA
CTAGTGGATCCAGTGTAACCCTGAATTGTTGAAGAGAAAATGAAGCGGAAGAAGCAAAGGACAAAAAACA
ATTCATTTGATTTTGCCACTTCTAAATGAAGGTCTAATAAAAGCTATCTTGAGCATCTTTATTAGATTCT
GCACAGCAACAAGCGATTTTCTTTGGTCAAAATATAATAATTGACTTACGTTTTTCCCGGACTGTCCTTT
CATAATATAATAACCATCTGCAAGCCATGTCAGATGAAAACCATAACAGTGATGTTCAAGATATTCCTTC
ACCTGAACTATCCGTCGATAGTAACTCTAACGAGAATGAATTGATGAATAACTCAAGCGCAGACGATGGA
ATCGAATTTGACGCCCCAGAGGAAGAAAGAGAAGCCGAAAGGGAGGAGGAAAATGAAGAACAACACGAAC
TGGAAGATGTGAACGATGAAGAGGAGGAAGATAAGGAGGAAAAAGGAGAGGAAAACGGGGAAGTAATAAA
CACAGAAGAAGAAGAAGAAGAAGAACATCAACAAAAAGGCGGAAATGATGATGACGATGATGATAATGAA
GAGGAAGAAGAGGAAGAAGAGGATGATGACGATGATGATGATGACGACGATGATGATGAAGAAGAAGAAG
AAGAAGAAGAAGAAGAAGGCAACGACAACAGTTCGGTAGGCTCAGATAGTGCCGCTGAAGACGGTGAGGA
TGAGGAAGACAAAAAGGATAAAACCAAAGATAAAGAGGTCGAACTTCGCCGTGAAACATTGGAAAAAGAA
CAAAAGGACGTAGATGAAGCTATAAAAAAAATAACTCGTGAAGAAAATGATAATACTCACTTTCCAACTA
ATATGGAAAATGTTAATTACGATCTTTTACAAAAGCAAGTCAAGTACATTATGGACAGTAACATGCTAAA
TTTGCCTCAGTTTCAACATTTACCTCAAGAAGAAAAGATGTCTGCGATTTTAGCAATGTTAAATTCAAAT
TCTGACACAGCTCTTTCCGTACCTCCTCATGATAGTACTATCTCAACAACAGCTAGCGCCTCAGCCACAA
GCGGCGCAAGAAGCAATGATCAAAGAAAACCTCCATTGTCAGATGCCCAAAGACGTATGAGATTTCCTAG
GGCGGATTTATCTAAGCCGATTACCGAAGAAGAACACGACCGTTATGCAGCCTATTTGCACGGTGAAAAT
AAAATCACCGAGATGCACAATATTCCTCCGAAGTCAAGATTATTCATTGGTAATTTGCCGCTAAAGAACG
TTTCTAAGGAGGATTTATTTAGGATTTTCTCTCCATACGGTCATATCATGCAAATCAATATCAAAAATGC
CTTTGGATTCATTCAGTTTGACAACCCTCAAAGCGTTAGAGATGCAATTGAATGCGAGTCTCAAGAAATG
AACTTTGGCAAAAAGTTGATCCTGGAAGTTTCTAGCTCGAATGCTCGTCCTCAATTTGATCATGGTGATC
ACGGTACAAACAGTAGTTCTACTTTTATTTCTTCCGCAAAACGACCATTTCAAACTGAATCTGGTGACAT
GTACAATGACGACAATGGTGCTGGCTACAAGAAATCCAGAAGACACACCGTTTCTTGCAACATTTTCGTT
AAAAGAACCGCAGATCGTACGTATGCCATTGAGGTTTTCAACAGGTTTAGGGACGGGACTGGTTTGGAAA
CTGATATGATTTTCTTGAAACCAAGAATGGAACTGGGAAAGCTTATCAATGATGCCGCATATAATGGGGT
GTGGGGCGTTGTTTTAGTTAATAAAACACACAATGTAGATGTTCAAACTTTCTACAAAGGCTCACAAGGT
GAAACGAAATTTGATGAATATATTAGCATATCCGCTGATGACGCAGTTGCCATTTTTAATAACATCAAAA
ACAACAGAAATAATTCTCGTCCTACTGATTACCGTGCTATGAGCCATCAGCAAAACATATATGGCGCTCC
TCCTCTTCCTGTTCCAAACGGCCCAGCTGTCGGACCTCCTCCTCAAACAAACTATTACCAGGGTTACAGT
ATGCCTCCTCCACAACAACAACAGCAACAGCCATATGGTAATTATGGGATGCCACCACCATCCCATGACC
AAGGATATGGTTCTCAACCTCCAATTCCAATGAATCAGAGCTACGGTCGCTACCAGACTTCTATTCCACC
ACCACCTCCACAACAACAAATTCCTCAAGGGTATGGTCGTTATCAGGCTGGTCCGCCTCCTCAACCACCT
TCTCAAACTCCAATGGACCAGCAACAACTATTATCTGCCATTCAAAACCTTCCACCTAACGTTGTATCGA
ATTTGCTTTCAATGGCCCAACAACAGCAACAACAACCTCATGCTCAGCAGCAATTGGTTGGTTTAATACA
ATCAATGCAAGGCCAGGCTCCTCAACAACAGCAACAACAGTTGGGTGGATATTCCTCTATGAACTCATCC
TCTCCCCCTCCTATGAGTACCAATTACAATGGTCAAAATATATCTGCAAAACCCTCTGCCCCACCAATGT
CACACCAACCTCCGCCACCTCAACAACAACAACAACAACAACAACAGCAACAGCAACAGCAACAGCAACC
TGCTGGCAATAATGTTCAAAGTCTATTAGATAGTTTAGCAAAACTACAAAAATAGACTCCCTTTTTTCAA
TCTTTTCCATTTCTTGTACATTATACTTGAATTCTTTTAATTGGACGAAAAATTTTTAAGGAAAGTAGAT
TGATATGGTTTGCATAAATTCGACATAGCGGTTTATGCTTTAATCGTTTTCCCTTCCCAAATTGGACTAG
GACTTAATTCTTACTATTGCTGCATCTCTTTCAGAACGAAAAACTCTTTACCCTGTTATAAATTTCTTTT
ATTTCTTCCTTATCAAATGCTATTTGGTCTATTTATTTCACTTACACGCACCTCTTCATTTGTTTCCTCT
GCTCGAGGGGGGGCCCGGTACCAGCTTTTGTTCCCTTTAGTGAGGGTTAATTTCGAGCTTGGCGTAATCA
TGGTCATAGCTGTTTCCTGTGTGAAATTGTTATCCGCTCACAATTCCACACAACATACGAGCCGGAAGCA
TAAAGTGTAAAGCCTGGGGTGCCTAATGAGTGAGCTAACTCACATTAATTGCGTTGCGCTCACTGCCCGC
TTTCCAGTCGGGAAACCTGTCGTGCCAGCTGCATTAATGAATCGGCCAACGCGCGGGGAGAGGCGGTTTG
CGTATTGGGCGCTCTTCCGCTTCCTCGCTCACTGACTCGCTGCGCTCGGTCGTTCGGCTGCGGCGAGCGG
TATCAGCTCACTCAAAGGCGGTAATACGGTTATCCACAGAATCAGGGGATAACGCAGGAAAGAACATGTG
AGCAAAAGGCCAGCAAAAGGCCAGGAACCGTAAAAAGGCCGCGTTGCTGGCGTTTTTCCATAGGCTCCGC
CCCCCTGACGAGCATCACAAAAATCGACGCTCAAGTCAGAGGTGGCGAAACCCGACAGGACTATAAAGAT
ACCAGGCGTTTCCCCCTGGAAGCTCCCTCGTGCGCTCTCCTGTTCCGACCCTGCCGCTTACCGGATACCT
GTCCGCCTTTCTCCCTTCGGGAAGCGTGGCGCTTTCTCATAGCTCACGCTGTAGGTATCTCAGTTCGGTG
TAGGTCGTTCGCTCCAAGCTGGGCTGTGTGCACGAACCCCCCGTTCAGCCCGACCGCTGCGCCTTATCCG
GTAACTATCGTCTTGAGTCCAACCCGGTAAGACACGACTTATCGCCACTGGCAGCAGCCACTGGTAACAG
GATTAGCAGAGCGAGGTATGTAGGCGGTGCTACAGAGTTCTTGAAGTGGTGGCCTAACTACGGCTACACT
AGAAGAACAGTATTTGGTATCTGCGCTCTGCTGAAGCCAGTTACCTTCGGAAAAAGAGTTGGTAGCTCTT
GATCCGGCAAACAAACCACCGCTGGTAGCGGTGGTTTTTTTGTTTGCAAGCAGCAGATTACGCGCAGAAA
AAAAGGATCTCAAGAAGATCCTTTGATCTTTTCTACGGGGTCTGACGCTCAGTGGAACGAAAACTCACGT
TAAGGGATTTTGGTCATGAGATTATCAAAAAGGATCTTCACCTAGATCCTTTTAAATTAAAAATGAAGTT
TTAAATCAATCTAAAGTATATATGAGTAAACTTGGTCTGACAGTTACCAATGCTTAATCAGTGAGGCACC
TATCTCAGCGATCTGTCTATTTCGTTCATCCATAGTTGCCTGACTCCCCGTCGTGTAGATAACTACGATA
CGGGAGGGCTTACCATCTGGCCCCAGTGCTGCAATGATACCGCGAGACCCACGCTCACCGGCTCCAGATT
TATCAGCAATAAACCAGCCAGCCGGAAGGGCCGAGCGCAGAAGTGGTCCTGCAACTTTATCCGCCTCCAT
CCAGTCTATTAATTGTTGCCGGGAAGCTAGAGTAAGTAGTTCGCCAGTTAATAGTTTGCGCAACGTTGTT
GCCATTGCTACAGGCATCGTGGTGTCACGCTCGTCGTTTGGTATGGCTTCATTCAGCTCCGGTTCCCAAC
GATCAAGGCGAGTTACATGATCCCCCATGTTGTGCAAAAAAGCGGTTAGCTCCTTCGGTCCTCCGATCGT
TGTCAGAAGTAAGTTGGCCGCAGTGTTATCACTCATGGTTATGGCAGCACTGCATAATTCTCTTACTGTC
ATGCCATCCGTAAGATGCTTTTCTGTGACTGGTGAGTACTCAACCAAGTCATTCTGAGAATAGTGTATGC
GGCGACCGAGTTGCTCTTGCCCGGCGTCAATACGGGATAATACCGCGCCACATAGCAGAACTTTAAAAGT
GCTCATCATTGGAAAACGTTCTTCGGGGCGAAAACTCTCAAGGATCTTACCGCTGTTGAGATCCAGTTCG
ATGTAACCCACTCGTGCACCCAACTGATCTTCAGCATCTTTTACTTTCACCAGCGTTTCTGGGTGAGCAA
AAACAGGAAGGCAAAATGCCGCAAAAAAGGGAATAAGGGCGACACGGAAATGTTGAATACTCATACTCTT
CCTTTTTCAATATTATTGAAGCATTTATCAGGGTTATTGTCTCATGAGCGGATACATATTTGAATGTATT
TAGAAAAATAAACAAATAGGGGTTCCGCGCACATTTCCCCGAAAAGTGCCACCTGGGTCCTTTTCATCAC
GTGCTATAAAAATAATTATAATTTAAATTTTTTAATATAAATATATAAATTAAAAATAGAAAGTAAAAAA
AGAAATTAAAGAAAAAATAGTTTTTGTTTTCCGAAGATGTAAAAGACTCTAGGGGGATCGCCAACAAATA
CTACCTTTTATCTTGCTCTTCCTGCTCTCAGGTATTAATGCCGAATTGTTTCATCTTGTCTGTGTAGAAG
ACCACACACGAAAATCCTGTGATTTTACATTTTACTTATCGTTAATCGAATGTATATCTATTTAATCTGC
TTTTCTTGTCTAATAAATATATATGTAAAGTACGCTTTTTGTTGAAATTTTTTAAACCTTTGTTTATTTT
TTTTTCTTCATTCCGTAACTCTTCTACCTTCTTTATTTACTTTCTAAAATCCAAATACAAAACATAAAAA
TAAATAAACACAGAGTAAATTCCCAAATTATTCCATCATTAAAAGATACGAGGCGCGTGTAAGTTACAGG
CAAGCGATCCGTCCTAAGAAACCATTATTATCATGACATTAACCTATAAAAATAGGCGTATCACGAGGCC
CTTTCGTCTCGCGCGTTTCGGTGATGACGGTGAAAACCTCTGACACATGCAGCTCCCGGAGACGGTCACA
GCTTGTCTGTAAGCGGATGCCGGGAGCAGACAAGCCCGTCAGGGCGCGTCAGCGGGTGTTGGCGGGTGTC
GGGGCTGGCTTAACTATGCGGCATCAGAGCAGATTGTACTGAGAGTGCACCATATCGACTACGTCGTTAA
GGCCGTTTCTGACAGAGTAAAATTCTTGAGGGAACTTTCACCATTATGGGAAATGGTTCAAGAAGGTATT
GACTTAAACTCCATCAAATGGTCAGGTCATTGAGTGTTTTTTATTTGTTGTATTTTTTTTTTTTTAGAGA
AAATCCTCCAATATATAAATTAGGAATCATAGTTTCATGATTTTCTGTTACACCTAACTTTTTGTGTGGT
GCCCTCCTCCTTGTCAATATTAATGTTAAAGTGCAATTCTTTTTCCTTATCACGTTGAGCCATTAGTATC
AATTTGCTTACCTGTATTCCTTTACATCCTCCTTTTTCTCCTTCTTGATAAATGTATGTAGATTGCGTAT
ATAGTTTCGTCTACCCTATGAACATATTCCATTTTGTAATTTCGTGTCGTTTCTATTATGAATTTCATTT
ATAAAGTTTATGTACAAATATCATAAAAAAAGAGAATCTTTTTAAGCAAGGATTTTCTTAACTTCTTCGG
CGACAGCATCACCGACTTCGGTGGTACTGTTGGAACCACCTAAATCACCAGTTCTGATACCTGCATCCAA
AACCTTTTTAACTGCATCTTCAATGGCCTTACCTTCTTCAGGCAAGTTCAATGACAATTTCAACATCATT
GCAGCAGACAAGATAGTGGCGATAGGGTTGACCTTATTCTTTGGCAAATCTGGAGCAGAACCGTGGCATG
GTTCGTACAAACCAAATGCGGTGTTCTTGTCTGGCAAAGAGGCCAAGGACGCAGATGGCAACAAACCCAA
GGAACCTGGGATAACGGAGGCTTCATCGGAGATGATATCACCAAACATGTTGCTGGTGATTATAATACCA
TTTAGGTGGGTTGGGTTCTTAACTAGGATCATGGCGGCAGAATCAATCAATTGATGTTGAACCTTCAATG
TAGGGAATTCGTTCTTGATGGTTTCCTCCACAGTTTTTCTCCATAATCTTGAAGAGGCCAAAACATTAGC
TTTATCCAAGGACCAAATAGGCAATGGTGGCTCATGTTGTAGGGCCATGAAAGCGGCCATTCTTGTGATT
CTTTGCACTTCTGGAACGGTGTATTGTTCACTATCCCAAGCGACACCATCACCATCGTCTTCCTTTCTCT
TACCAAAGTAAATACCTCCCACTAATTCTCTGACAACAACGAAGTCAGTACCTTTAGCAAATTGTGGCTT
GATTGGAGATAAGTCTAAAAGAGAGTCGGATGCAAAGTTACATGGTCTTAAGTTGGCGTACAATTGAAGT
TCTTTACGGATTTTTAGTAAACCTTGTTCAGGTCTAACACTACCGGTACCCCATTTAGGACCACCCACAG
CACCTAACAAAACGGCATCAGCCTTCTTGGAGGCTTCCAGCGCCTCATCTGGAAGTGGAACACCTGTAGC
ATCGATAGCAGCACCACCAATTAAATGATTTTCGAAATCGAACTTGACATTGGAACGAACATCAGAAATA
GCTTTAAGAACCTTAATGGCTTCGGCTGTGATTTCTTGACCAACGTGGTCACCTGGCAAAACGACGATCT
TCTTAGGGGCAGACATTAGAATGGTATATCCTTGAAATATATATATATATATTGCTGAAATGTAAAAGGT
AAGAAAAGTTAGAAAGTAAGACGATTGCTAACCACCTATTGGAAAAAACAATAGGTCCTTAAATAATATT
GTCAACTTCAAGTATTGTGATGCAAGCATTTAGTCATGAACGCTTCTCTATTCTATATGAAAAGCCGGTT
CCGGCGCTCTCACCTTTCCTTTTTCTCCCAATTTTTCAGTTGAAAAAGGTATATGCGTCAGGCGACCTCT
GAAATTAACAAAAAATTTCCAGTCATCGAATTTGATTCTGTGCGATAGCGCCCCTGTGTGTTCTCGTTAT
GTTGAGGAAAAAAATAATGGTTGCTAAGAGATTCGAACTCTTGCATCTTACGATACCTGAGTATTCCCAC
AGTTAACTGCGGTCAAGATATTTCTTGAATCAGGCGCCTTAGACCGCTCGGCCAAACAACCAATTACTTG
TTGAGAAATAGAGTATAATTATCCTATAAATATAACGTTTTTGAACACACATGAACAAGGAAGTACAGGA
CAATTGATTTTGAAGAGAATGTGGATTTTGATGTAATTGTTGGGATTCCATTTTTAATAAGGCAATAATA
TTAGGTATGTAGATATACTAGAAGTTCTCCTCGACCGGTCGATATGCGGTGTGAAATACCGCACAGATGC
GTAAGGAGAAAATACCGCATCAGGAAATTGTAAGCGTTAATATTTTGTTAAAATTCGCGTTAAATTTTTG
TTAAATCAGCTCATTTTTTAACCAATAGGCCGAAATCGGCAAAATCCCTTATAAATCAAAAGAATAGACC
GAGATAGGGT
[37 nt withheld, positions 8551-8587]
AAAGAACGTGGACTCCAACGTCAAAGG
[49 nt withheld, positions 8615-8663]
T
[91 nt withheld, positions 8665-8755]
G
[124 nt withheld, positions 8757-8880]
CCATTCGCCAT
